>Addgene plasmid #13392 | pSV(X) C/EBPalpha | addgene partial sequence | sequence record 19483 | 13392 with pZIP
TCGGCGGACCCCACTGTGTCGCCGACTCGGTAAGGGTGAGGTACCACCGGTCGGTCCAGTTGTTCTTGGT
AGGCTGCCGCCAGAGGTCTCCAGACTTCGTGCTGGACTAAGTAGAGAGCCTGTAAGTGAGCTTGGAGAGA
GGGGCTGTTAGTAACTCTTGTCATGTCAGGGTCAGGGAAGTTTACAAGGGGCGGGGGTGCCCCATATAAG
ATCCCGGATCCCGAGCTTGTCATAACTCCAGTCCCTCTGGGATGGATCGATTATGCTTCAAGTTCCTTCA
GCAACAGCGGCTGGCGACATACAGTACACACAAGGCAGATGGTCCCAGTGTCTTCATCCTCCACCCCAAG
ACCAGAAACTAAGGTCCCTGTCTTCTACCACTTGCTTAACCACATGGCCAGTTCACAACTCAGCCTTCTG
GTCTGACTGGGGGTGTTGCCCCCTTCTCCACGAACTCACCAAGGAAACCTGGCCTGTTGTAAGCTGGGGG
TGGGGGGAGGAATGTAGATGGAGGAGCGAAAAGCAAGGGGCTAAGAACCCTCCATCTCCATGTAACTAGG
GGTGGGGACACTTTTAAGACTCAAATCCCCCACTCCCTAAGTCCCTCCCCTCTAAGGACAGGGACTGAGG
GGCAGCTCAGGGACTGCTGGGACCTCAGCTTCCTGAATCTTCCTCCTGCC
