[The description below was written by a language model from this plasmid's Addgene catalogue record.]
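Description:
pSV(X) C/EBPalpha is a retroviral mammalian expression plasmid built on the pZIP-Neo SV(X)1 backbone, a vector of about 10.2 kb before insertion. It carries a roughly 1 kb insert encoding rat (Rattus norvegicus) C/EBPalpha, the CCAAT/enhancer-binding protein alpha transcription factor (gene Cebpa). The insert was cloned by restriction digestion into a BamHI site, and BamHI sites are retained at both ends. Because the same enzyme flanks the fragment, cloning was non-directional, although the record does not comment on how orientation was confirmed. In bacteria the plasmid is maintained at low copy number under ampicillin selection. In mammalian cells the neomycin resistance marker allows transduced or transfected cells to be selected with G418.

The record includes no feature table and does not name the promoter driving the insert. As a general matter, retroviral vectors of this type express the inserted gene from the viral long terminal repeat and depend on a packaging cell line to produce infectious particles, but these elements are not itemised here. No epitope tags or reporters are listed. The associated publication examined the redundancy of C/EBP alpha, beta and delta in supporting lipopolysaccharide-induced transcription of IL-6 and monocyte chemoattractant protein-1. This suggests the construct is used for stable ectopic expression of C/EBPalpha in mammalian cells, so that its contribution to inflammatory gene induction can be tested, probably alongside matched constructs for the other family members. Part of the plasmid was derived from a plasmid made in another laboratory.
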