Addgene plasmid #13392: pSV(X) C/EBPalpha
Depositing lab: Richard Schwartz. Depositing organization: Michigan State University. Publication: Redundancy of C/EBP alpha, -beta, and -delta in supporting the lipopolysaccharide-induced transcription of IL-6 and monocyte chemoattractant protein-1. Hu HM, Baer M, Williams SC, Johnson PF, Schwartz RC. J Immunol. 1998 Mar 1. 160(5):2334-42. PubMed 9498774.
Backbone
  Vector backbone: pZIP-Neo SV(X)1
  Backbone manufacturer: Cepko et al.
  Backbone size w/o insert (bp): 10200
  Vector type: Mammalian Expression, Retroviral
  Selectable markers: Neomycin (select with G418)
Growth in bacteria
  Bacterial resistance: Ampicillin, 100 μg/mL
  Growth temperature: 37°C
  Growth strain: DH5alpha
  Copy number: Low Copy
Gene/Insert
  Gene/Insert name: C/EBPalpha
  Species: R. norvegicus (rat)
  Insert size (bp): 1000
  Entrez Gene: Cebpa (a.k.a. DBPCEP)
  Cloning method: Restriction Enzyme; 5′ cloning site BamHI (not destroyed); 3′ cloning site BamHI (not destroyed)
  Sequencing primers: 5′ na
Resource information
  A portion of this plasmid was derived from a plasmid made by: Peter Johnson, NCI
Terms and licenses: Academic/Nonprofit Terms; Industry Terms: Not Available to Industry
How to cite: pSV(X) C/EBPalpha was a gift from Richard Schwartz (Addgene plasmid # 13392 ; http://n2t.net/addgene:13392 ; RRID:Addgene_13392)
